Addgene plasmid #66617: TPST1-EGFP
Purpose: Encodes GFP fusion of TPST1 trans Golgi marker; (Tyrosyl protein sulfotransferase 2)
Depositing lab: David Stephens. Depositing organization: University of Bristol. Publication: The secretion inhibitor Exo2 perturbs trafficking of Shiga toxin between endosomes and the trans-Golgi network. Spooner RA, Watson P, Smith DC, Boal F, Amessou M, Johannes L, Clarkson GJ, Lord JM, Stephens DJ, Roberts LM. Biochem J. 2008 Sep 15;414(3):471-84. doi: 10.1042/BJ20080149. PubMed 18522538.
Backbone
  Vector backbone: pEGFP-N1
  Backbone manufacturer: Clontech
  Vector type: Mammalian Expression
  Selectable markers: Neomycin (select with G418)
Growth in bacteria
  Bacterial resistance: Kanamycin, 50 μg/mL
  Growth temperature: 37°C
  Growth strain: DH5alpha
  Copy number: High Copy
Gene/Insert
  Gene/Insert name: TPST1 (alt name: Homo sapiens tyrosylprotein sulfotransferase 1)
  Species: H. sapiens (human)
  GenBank ID: NM_003596.3
  Entrez Gene: TPST1 (a.k.a. TANGO13A)
Resource information
  A portion of this plasmid was derived from a plasmid made by: RZPD, now distributed through Source Bioscience. Was obtained direct from RZPD in our case
Terms and licenses: Academic/Nonprofit Terms; Industry Terms: Not Available to Industry
Depositor comments: Molecular cloning of TPST (tyrosylprotein sulfotransferase)–EGFP (enhanced green fluorescent protein) The TPST1 and TPST2 sequences were obtained from human ESTs (expressed sequence tags) from the RZPD (Deutsches Ressourcenzentrum für Genomforschung, Berlin, Germany; GenBank® accession numbers NM_003596 and AF061254 respectively). TPST1–EGFP and TPST2–EGFP were obtained by PCR using the following primers: plus strand, 5′-GGGGCTCGAGATGGTTGGAAAGCTGAAG-3′, and minus strand, 5′-GGGGCTGCAGCTCCACTTGCTCAGTC-3′ for TPST1; and plus strand, 5′-GGGGCTCGAGATGCGCCTGTCGGTGC-3′, and minus strand, 5′-GGGGCTGCAGCGAGCTTCCTAAGTGG-3′ for TPST2 (XhoI and PstI, restriction sites are underlined). PCR products were purified and ligated into the pGEM-T-Easy vector (Promega) following the manufacturer's instructions. Positive clones were digested with XhoI and PstI, and the fragments obtained were inserted in the corresponding sites of pEGFP-N1 (Clontech). All constructs were verified by double-strand DNA sequencing (MWG Biotech, Ebersburg, Germany). Two differences to the published sequence of TPST2 were identified (276C>T and 1002T>C, relative to the start codon), but neither of which affect the predicted protein sequence.
How to cite: TPST1-EGFP was a gift from David Stephens (Addgene plasmid # 66617 ; http://n2t.net/addgene:66617 ; RRID:Addgene_66617)
