[The description below was written by a language model from this plasmid's Addgene catalogue record.]
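Description:
TPST1-EGFP is a mammalian expression plasmid built on the Clontech pEGFP-N1 backbone. It encodes human tyrosylprotein sulfotransferase 1 (TPST1, also known as TANGO13A) fused to enhanced green fluorescent protein. The TPST1 coding sequence was amplified by PCR from a human EST clone, passed through a TA-type cloning intermediate, and then moved as an XhoI–PstI fragment into the matching sites of the pEGFP-N1 polylinker. In N1-series vectors the polylinker lies upstream of the reporter, so EGFP is attached to the C-terminus of TPST1. The depositor reports that the construct was verified by sequencing. The record does not list a promoter. The standard pEGFP-N1 backbone drives the fusion from the CMV immediate-early promoter with an SV40 polyadenylation signal, but no feature table was supplied to confirm the element layout.

The plasmid is maintained at high copy in E. coli under kanamycin selection. The same backbone cassette confers neomycin resistance, so stably transfected mammalian cells can be selected with G418.

The stated purpose is to provide a fluorescent marker of the trans-Golgi, where TPST1 resides, for live or fixed cell imaging. It was made alongside a sister TPST2-EGFP construct in work on how a secretion inhibitor affects toxin trafficking between endosomes and the trans-Golgi network. The catalogue purpose line gives the name in parentheses as "sulfotransferase 2". The insert name, gene identifier and reference accession all indicate TPST1, so this looks like a labelling slip. The silent sequence differences mentioned in the depositor comments apply to the TPST2 clone, not to this one.
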