>Addgene plasmid #66617 | TPST1-EGFP | addgene partial sequence | sequence record 116789 | CMV-F 5'-CGCAAATGGGCGGTAGGCGTG-3'
AGTGACCGTCAGATCCGCTAGCGCTACCGGACTCAGATCTCGAGATGGTTGGAAAGCTGAAGCAGAACTT
ACTATTGGCATGTCTGGTGATTAGTTCTGTGACTGTGTTTTACCTGGGCCAGCATGCCATGGAATGCCAT
CACCGGATAGAGGAACGTAGCCAGCCAGTCAAATTGGAGAGCACAAGGACCACTGTGAGAACTGGCCTGG
ACCTCAAAGCCAACAAAACCTTTGCCTATCACAAAGATATGCCTTTAATATTTATTGGAGGTGTGCCTCG
GAGTGGAACCACACTCATGAGGGCCATGCTGGACGCACATCCTGACATTCGCTGTGGAGAGGAAACCAGG
GTCATTCCCCGAATCCTGGCCCTGAAGCAGATGTGGTCACGGTCAAGTAAAGAGAAGATCCGCCTGGATG
AGGCTGGTGTTACTGATGAAGTGCTGGATTCTGCCATGCAAGCCTTCTTACTAGAAATTATCGTTAAGCA
TGGGGAGCCAGCCCCTTATTTATGTAATAAAGATCCTTTTGCCCTGAAATCTTTAACTTACCTTTCTAGG
TTATTCCCCAATGCCAAATTTCTCCTGATGGTCCGAGATGGCCGGGCATCAGTACATTCAATGATTTCTC
GAAAAGTTACTATAGCTGGATTTGATCTGAACAGCTATAGGGACTGTTTGACAAAGTGGAATCGTGCTAT
AGAGACCATGTATAACCAGTGTATGGAGGTTGGTTAT
