>Addgene plasmid #66617 | TPST1-EGFP | addgene partial sequence | sequence record 116792 | hSMAD1-F2 5'-TGAGTTTGGACAAACCACAAC-3'
TTTGTGATGCTATTGCTTTATTTGTAACCATTATAAGCTGCAATAAACAAGTTAACAACAACAATTGCAT
TCATTTTATGTTTCAGGTTCAGGGGGAGGTGTGGGAGGTTTTTTAAAGCAAGTAAAACCTCTACAAATGT
GGTATGGCTGATTATGATCTAGAGTCGCGGCCGCTTTACTTGTACAGCTCGTCCATGCCGAGAGTGATCC
CGGCGGCGGTCACGAACTCCAGCAGGACCATGTGATCGCGCTTCTCGTTGGGGTCTTTGCTCAGGGCGGA
CTGGGTGCTCAGGTAGTGGTTGTCGGGCAGCAGCACGGGGCCGTCGCCGATGGGGGTGTTCTGCTGGTAG
TGGTCGGCGAGCTGCACGCTGCCGTCCTCGATGTTGTGGCGGATCTTGAAGTTCACCTTGATGCCGTTCT
TCTGCTTGTCGGCCATGATATAGACGTTGTGGCTGTTGTAGTTGTACTCCAGCTTGTGCCCCAGGATGTT
GCCGTCCTCCTTGAAGTCGATGCCCTTCAGCTCGATGCGGTTCACCAGGGTGTCGCCCTCGAACTTCACC
TCGGCGCGGGTCTTGTAGTTGCCGTCGTCCTTGAAGAAGATGGTGCGCTCCTGGACGTAGCCTTCGGGCA
TGGCGGACTTGAAGAAGTCGTGCTGCTTCATGTGGTCGGGGTAGCGGCTGAAGCACTGCACGCCGTAGGT
CAGGGTGGTCACGAGGGTGGGCCAGGGCACGGGCAGCTTGCCGGTGGTGCAGATGAACTTCAGGGTCAGC
TTGCCGT
