>Addgene plasmid #66617 | TPST1-EGFP | addgene partial sequence | sequence record 118039 | EGFP-N 5'-CGTCGCCGTCCAGCTCGACCAG-3'
TGGTGGCGACCGGTGGATCCCGGGCCCGCGGTACCGTCGACTGCAGCTCCACTTGCTCAGTCTGTGGTTT
TTCTTTAAGAAAGTCAGGTAGTTGGAATTCTCCCTTATAGACCCTTCGAGTGTTTTCAATAATTTTGGGA
TCAGGTTTTCCGTAGTTAGGTGGGTTGGCATATGGGTCATATCCAAGCTTGGCAAGCATAGGAGCAATCA
CTGCCATGTCTTGTAAAACATCTGGCGGTATCTTCCCAACCCATTTTGATAGAGCTCCTACATTGACTGG
CTTGATTACTTGGTCTGTAGATCTCTCCACTTTTGACAGAGACACTCCCCCAGCTTTCCCAATCATCTCT
TCATGGTGCAATACTGAGTGGTTCCATGGAATCTGGAGGAACTTTAAGAGTGTTCTCATCCACCGTTCAG
GATGTAAGACAAGTTGTTCATAGTGAACCAACATGCACTTTTTATAACCAACCTCCATACACTGGTTATA
CATGGTCTCTATAGCACGATTCCACTTTGTCAAACAGTCCCTATAGCTGTTCAGATCAAATCCAGCTATA
GTAACTTTTCGAGAAATCATTGAATGTACTGATGCCCGGCCATCTCGGACCATCAGGAGAAATTTGGCAT
TGGGGAATAACCTAGAAAGGTAAGTTAAAGATTTCAGGGCAAAAGGATCTTTATTACATAAATAA
